>Addgene plasmid #23693 | pDONR223-MAP3K7 | addgene full sequence | sequence record 261665 | Addgene NGS Result
CTTTCCTGCGTTATCCCCTGATTCTGTGGATAACCGTATTACCGCCTTTGAGTGAGCTGATACCGCTCGC
CGCAGCCGAACGACCGAGCGCAGCGAGTCAGTGAGCGAGGAAGCGGAAGAGCGCCCAATACGCAAACCGC
CTCTCCCCGCGCGTTGGCCGATTCATTAATGCAGCTGGCACGACAGGTTTCCCGACTGGAAAGCGGGCAG
TGAGCGCAACGCAATTAATACGCGTACCGCTAGCCAGGAAGAGTTTGTAGAAACGCAAAAAGGCCATCCG
TCAGGATGGCCTTCTGCTTAGTTTGATGCCTGGCAGTTTATGGCGGGCGTCCTGCCCGCCACCCTCCGGG
CCGTTGCTTCACAACGTTCAAATCCGCTCCCGGCGGATTTGTCCTACTCAGGAGAGCGTTCACCGACAAA
CAACAGATAAAACGAAAGGCCCAGTCTTCCGACTGAGCCTTTCGTTTTATTTGATGCCTGGCAGTTCCCT
ACTCTCGCGTTAACGCTAGCATGGATGTTTTCCCAGTCACGACGTTGTAAAACGACGGCCAGTCTTAAGC
TCGGGCCCCAAATAATGATTTTATTTTGACTGATAGTGACCTGTTCGTTGCAACAAATTGATGAGCAATG
CTTTTTTATAATGCCAACTTTGTACAAAAAAGTTGGCATGTCTACAGCCTCTGCCGCCTCCTCCTCCTCC
TCGTCTTCGGCCGGTGAGATGATCGAAGCCCCTTCCCAGGTCCTCAACTTTGAAGAGATCGACTACAAGG
AGATCGAGGTGGAAGAGGTTGTTGGAAGAGGAGCCTTTGGAGTTGTTTGCAAAGCTAAGTGGAGAGCAAA
AGATGTTGCTATTAAACAAATAGAAAGTGAATCTGAGAGGAAAGCGTTTATTGTAGAGCTTCGGCAGTTA
TCCCGTGTGAACCATCCTAATATTGTAAAGCTTTATGGAGCCTGCTTGAATCCAGTGTGTCTTGTGATGG
AATATGCTGAAGGGGGCTCTTTATATAATGTGCTGCATGGTGCTGAACCATTGCCATATTATACTGCTGC
CCACGCAATGAGTTGGTGTTTACAGTGTTCCCAAGGAGTGGCTTATCTTCACAGCATGCAACCCAAAGCG
CTAATTCACAGGGACCTGAAACCACCAAACTTACTGCTGGTTGCAGGGGGGACAGTTCTAAAAATTTGTG
ATTTTGGTACAGCCTGTGACATTCAGACACACATGACCAATAACAAGGGGAGTGCTGCTTGGATGGCACC
TGAAGTTTTTGAAGGTAGTAATTACAGTGAAAAATGTGACGTCTTCAGCTGGGGTATTATTCTTTGGGAA
GTGATAACGCGTCGGAAACCCTTTGATGAGATTGGTGGCCCAGCTTTCCGAATCATGTGGGCTGTTCATA
ATGGTACTCGACCACCACTGATAAAAAATTTACCTAAGCCCATTGAGAGCCTGATGACTCGTTGTTGGTC
TAAAGATCCTTCCCAGCGCCCTTCAATGGAGGAAATTGTGAAAATAATGACTCACTTGATGCGGTACTTT
CCAGGAGCAGATGAGCCATTACAGTATCCTTGTCAGTATTCAGATGAAGGACAGAGCAACTCTGCCACCA
GTACAGGCTCATTCATGGACATTGCTTCTACAAATACGAGTAACAAAAGTGACACTAATATGGAGCAAGT
TCCTGCCACAAATGATACTATTAAGCGCTTAGAATCAAAATTGTTGAAAAATCAGGCAAAGCAACAGAGT
GAATCTGGACGTTTAAGCTTGGGAGCCTCCCGTGGGAGCAGTGTGGAGAGCTTGCCCCCAACCTCTGAGG
GCAAGAGGATGAGTGCTGACATGTCTGAAATAGAAGCTAGGATCGCCGCAACCACAGGCAACGGACAGCC
AAGACGTAGATCCATCCAAGACTTGACTGTAACTGGAACAGAACCTGGTCAGGTGAGCAGTAGGTCATCC
AGTCCCAGTGTCAGAATGATTACTACCTCAGGACCAACCTCAGAAAAGCCAACTCGAAGTCATCCATGGA
CCCCTGATGATTCCACAGATACCAATGGATCAGATAACTCCATCCCAATGGCTTATCTTACACTGGATCA
CCAACTACAGCCTCTAGCACCGTGCCCAAACTCCAAAGAATCTATGGCAGTGTTTGAACAGCATTGTAAA
ATGGCACAAGAATATATGAAAGTTCAAACAGAAATTGCATTGTTATTACAGAGAAAGCAAGAACTAGTTG
CAGAACTGGACCAGGATGAAAAGGACCAGCAAAATACATCTCGCCTGGTACAGGAACATAAAAAGCTTTT
AGATGAAAACAAAAGCCTTTCTACTTACTACCAGCAATGCAAAAAACAACTAGAGGTCATCAGAAGTCAG
CAGCAGAAACGACAAGGCACTTCATCCCAACTTTCTTGTACAAAGTTGGCATTATAAGAAAGCATTGCTT
ATCAATTTGTTGCAACGAACAGGTCACTATCAGTCAAAATAAAATCATTATTTGCCATCCAGCTGATATC
CCCTATAGTGAGTCGTATTACATGGTCATAGCTGTTTCCTGGCAGCTCTGGCCCGTGTCTCAAAATCTCT
GATGTTACATTGCACAAGATAAAAATATATCATCATGCCTCCTCTAGACCAGCCAGGACAGAAATGCCTC
GACTTCGCTGCTACCCAAGGTTGCCGGGTGACGCACACCGTGGAAACGGATGAAGGCACGAACCCAGTGG
ACATAAGCCTGTTCGGTTCGTAAGCTGTAATGCAAGTAGCGTATGCGCTCACGCAACTGGTCCAGAACCT
TGACCGAACGCAGCGGTGGTAACGGCGCAGTGGCGGTTTTCATGGCTTGTTATGACTGTTTTTTTGGGGT
ACAGTCTATGCCTCGGGCATCCAAGCAGCAAGCGCGTTACGCCGTGGGTCGATGTTTGATGTTATGGAGC
AGCAACGATGTTACGCAGCAGGGCAGTCGCCCTAAAACAAAGTTAAACATTATGAGGGAAGCGGTGATCG
CCGAAGTATCGACTCAACTATCAGAGGTAGTTGGCGTCATCGAGCGCCATCTCGAACCGACGTTGCTGGC
CGTACATTTGTACGGCTCCGCAGTGGATGGCGGCCTGAAGCCACACAGTGATATTGATTTGCTGGTTACG
GTGACCGTAAGGCTTGATGAAACAACGCGGCGAGCTTTGATCAACGACCTTTTGGAAACTTCGGCTTCCC
CTGGAGAGAGCGAGATTCTCCGCGCTGTAGAAGTCACCATTGTTGTGCACGACGACATCATTCCGTGGCG
TTATCCAGCTAAGCGCGAACTGCAATTTGGAGAATGGCAGCGCAATGACATTCTTGCAGGTATCTTCGAG
CCAGCCACGATCGACATTGATCTGGCTATCTTGCTGACAAAAGCAAGAGAACATAGCGTTGCCTTGGTAG
GTCCAGCGGCGGAGGAACTCTTTGATCCGGTTCCTGAACAGGATCTATTTGAGGCGCTAAATGAAACCTT
AACGCTATGGAACTCGCCGCCCGACTGGGCTGGCGATGAGCGAAATGTAGTGCTTACGTTGTCCCGCATT
TGGTACAGCGCAGTAACCGGCAAAATCGCGCCGAAGGATGTCGCTGCCGACTGGGCAATGGAGCGCCTGC
CGGCCCAGTATCAGCCCGTCATACTTGAAGCTAGACAGGCTTATCTTGGACAAGAAGAAGATCGCTTGGC
CTCGCGCGCAGATCAGTTGGAAGAATTTGTCCACTACGTGAAAGGCGAGATCACCAAGGTAGTCGGCAAA
TAACCCTCGAGCCACCCATGACCAAAATCCCTTAACGTGAGTTACGCGTCGTTCCACTGAGCGTCAGACC
CCGTAGAAAAGATCAAAGGATCTTCTTGAGATCCTTTTTTTCTGCGCGTAATCTGCTGCTTGCAAACAAA
AAAACCACCGCTACCAGCGGTGGTTTGTTTGCCGGATCAAGAGCTACCAACTCTTTTTCCGAAGGTAACT
GGCTTCAGCAGAGCGCAGATACCAAATACTGTTCTTCTAGTGTAGCCGTAGTTAGGCCACCACTTCAAGA
ACTCTGTAGCACCGCCTACATACCTCGCTCTGCTAATCCTGTTACCAGTGGCTGCTGCCAGTGGCGATAA
GTCGTGTCTTACCGGGTTGGACTCAAGACGATAGTTACCGGATAAGGCGCAGCGGTCGGGCTGAACGGGG
GGTTCGTGCACACAGCCCAGCTTGGAGCGAACGACCTACACCGAACTGAGATACCTACAGCGTGAGCTAT
GAGAAAGCGCCACGCTTCCCGAAGGGAGAAAGGCGGACAGGTATCCGGTAAGCGGCAGGGTCGGAACAGG
AGAGCGCACGAGGGAGCTTCCAGGGGGAAACGCCTGGTATCTTTATAGTCCTGTCGGGTTTCGCCACCTC
TGACTTGAGCGTCGATTTTTGTGATGCTCGTCAGGGGGGCGGAGCCTATGGAAAAACGCCAGCAACGCGG
CCTTTTTACGGTTCCTGGCCTTTTGCTGGCCTTTTGCTCACATGTT
Features (pLannotate 1.2.2; 12 found; start..end, strand, type, name):
    121..213     +  CDS            lacI (fragment): lac repressor; lacI; The lac repressor binds to the lac operator to inhibit transcription in E. coli. This inhibition can be relieved by adding lactose or isopropyl-β-D-thiogalactopyranoside (IPTG).
    268..295     -  terminator     rrnB T2 terminator: transcription terminator T2 from the E. coli rrnB gene
    427..470     +  terminator     rrnB T1 terminator: Escherichia coli rrnB; transcription terminator T1 from the E. coli rrnB gene
    517..553     -  CDS            lacZα (fragment): LacZα fragment of β-galactosidase; lacZ fragment
    570..665     +  protein_bind   attL3: mutant version of attL; recombination site for the Gateway® LR reaction LR Clonase™
    668..2404    +  CDS            Map3k7: M3K7_MOUSE - Also known as Tak1. Experimental evidence at protein level: Swiss-Prot protein existence level 1. Serine/threonine kinase which acts as an essential component of the MAP kinase signal transduction pathway. Plays an important role in the cascades of cellular responses evoked by changes in the environment. Mediates signal transduction of TRAF6, various cytokines including interleukin-1 (IL-1), transforming growth factor-beta (TGFB), TGFB-related factors like BMP2 and BMP4, toll-like receptors (TLR), tumor necrosis factor receptor CD40 and B-cell receptor (BCR) (PubMed:10748100, PubM
   2406..2504    -  protein_bind   attL2: mutant version of attL; recombination site for the Gateway® LR reaction LR Clonase™
   2522..2540    -  promoter       T7 promoter: promoter for bacteriophage T7 RNA polymerase
   2730..2753    +  promoter       Pc promoter (fragment): intI1 (promoter lies within the coding sequence); class 1 integron promoter
   2929..2985    +  CDS            GmR (fragment): gentamycin acetyltransferase; aacC1; confers resistance to gentamycin
   2992..3783    +  CDS            SmR: aminoglycoside adenylyltransferase (Murphy, 1985); aadA; confers resistance to spectinomycin and streptomycin
   3876..4464    +  rep_origin     ori: high-copy-number ColE1/pMB1/pBR322/pUC origin of replication
