[The description below was written by a language model from this plasmid's Addgene catalogue record and pLannotate feature annotations shown in this document.]
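Description:
pDONR223-MAP3K7 is a Gateway entry clone built on the Invitrogen pDONR223 donor backbone. It carries the open reading frame of human MAP3K7 (mitogen-activated protein kinase kinase kinase 7, also known as TAK1). It is a bacterial propagation plasmid only. It replicates at high copy from a ColE1/pUC-type origin and is selected with spectinomycin through the aadA aminoglycoside adenylyltransferase gene (SmR). That gene sits downstream of a class 1 integron Pc promoter fragment and a remnant of a gentamicin resistance gene. The sequenced record is 4,526 nt, smaller than the sum of the listed empty backbone and insert. This is expected, because the donor vector's counter-selection cassette is lost when the ORF is recombined in.

The roughly 1.74 kb ORF lies between two attL recombination sites. The annotation tool labels these attL3 and attL2, and it matched the coding sequence to the mouse Map3k7 protein entry, whereas the catalogue gives the species as human. That match probably reflects homology-based annotation rather than a mouse insert. Upstream rrnB T1 and T2 terminators insulate the cassette from read-through transcription. A T7 promoter sits just outside the downstream att site, and small lacI and lacZα fragments are backbone remnants. No eukaryotic promoter is present.

The ORF deliberately lacks a stop codon, so an LR reaction into a destination vector can fuse it in frame to a C-terminal epitope tag and a vector-supplied stop codon. The depositors state that the plasmid should not be transfected directly, and they point to companion lentiviral destination vectors for mammalian expression. The clone belongs to a kinase ORF collection whose associated publication used it to study resistance to RAF inhibition through MAP kinase pathway reactivation.
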