Addgene plasmid #23693: pDONR223-MAP3K7
Depositing lab: William Hahn & David Root. Depositing organization: Dana-Farber Cancer Institute. Publication: COT drives resistance to RAF inhibition through MAP kinase pathway reactivation. Johannessen CM, Boehm JS, Kim SY, Thomas SR, Wardwell L, Johnson LA, Emery CM, Stransky N, Cogdill AP, Barretina J, Caponigro G, Hieronymus H, Murray RR, Salehi-Ashtiani K, Hill DE, Vidal M, Zhao JJ, Yang X, Alkan O, Kim S, Harris JL, Wilson CJ, Myer VE, Finan PM, Root DE, Roberts TM, Golub T, Flaherty KT, Dummer R, Weber BL, Sellers WR, Schlegel R, Wargo JA, Hahn WC, Garraway LA. Nature. 2010 Dec 16;468(7326):968-72. doi: 10.1038/nature09627 PubMed 21107320.
Backbone
  Vector backbone: pDONR223
  Backbone manufacturer: Invitrogen
  Backbone size w/o insert (bp): 5005
  Vector type: Gateway Donor vector
Growth in bacteria
  Bacterial resistance: Spectinomycin, 50 μg/mL
  Growth temperature: 37°C
  Growth strain: DH5alpha
  Copy number: High Copy
Gene/Insert
  Gene/Insert name: MAP3K7 (alt name: mitogen-activated protein kinase kinase kinase 7)
  Species: H. sapiens (human)
  Insert size (bp): 1740
  Entrez Gene: MAP3K7 (a.k.a. CSCF, FMD2, MEKK7, TAK1, TGF1a)
  Cloning method: Gateway Cloning
  Sequencing primers: 5′ M13pUC-fwd; 3′ M13rev
Terms and licenses: Academic/Nonprofit Terms; Industry Terms: Not Available to Industry
Depositor comments: The ORF has no Stop codon. This design enables easy recombination into a destination vector to add an epitope tag of choice and Stop codon to the ORF. Do NOT use this plasmid directly for transfections. A set of 4 custom lentiviral vectors is available ( pLX301 (http://www.addgene.org/25895/) , pLX302 (http://www.addgene.org/25896/) , pLX303 (http://www.addgene.org/25897/) , pLX304 (http://www.addgene.org/25890/) ) to be used to express these ORFs in mammalian cells. These plasmids are not included in the kit and must be ordered separately.
How to cite: pDONR223-MAP3K7 was a gift from William Hahn & David Root (Addgene plasmid # 23693 ; http://n2t.net/addgene:23693 ; RRID:Addgene_23693)
