>Addgene plasmid #23693 | pDONR223-MAP3K7 | depositor partial sequence | sequence record 11178 | Author sequence
ATGTCTACAGCCTCTGCCGCCTCCTCCTCCTCCTCGTCTTCGGCCGGTGAGATGATCGAAGCCCCTTCCC
AGGTCCTCAACTTTGAAGAGATCGACTACAAGGAGATCGAGGTGGAAGAGGTTGTTGGAAGAGGAGCCTT
TGGAGTTGTTTGCAAAGCTAAGTGGAGAGCAAAAGATGTTGCTATTAAACAAATAGAAAGTGAATCTGAG
AGGAAAGCGTTTATTGTAGAGCTTCGGCAGTTATCCCGTGTGAACCATCCTAATATTGTAAAGCTTTATG
GAGCCTGCTTGAATCCAGTGTGTCTTGTGATGGAATATGCTGAAGGGGGCTCTTTATATAATGTGCTGCA
TGGTGCTGAACCATTGCCATATTATACTGCTGCCCACGCAATGAGTTGGTGTTTACAGTGTTCCCAAGGA
GTGGCTTATCTTCACAGCATGCAACCCAAAGCGCTAATTCACAGGGACCTGAAACCACCAAACTTACTGC
TGGTTGCAGGGGGGACAGTTCTAAAAATTTGTGATTTTGGTACAGCCTGTGACATTCAGACACACATGAC
CAATAACAAGGGGAGTGCTGCTTGGATGGCACCTGAAGTTTTTGAAGGTAGTAATTACAGTGAAAAATGT
GACGTCTTCAGCTGGGGTATTATTCTTTGGGAAGTGATAACGCGTCGGAAACCCTTTGATGAGATTGGTG
GCCCAGCTTTCCGAATCATGTGGGCTGTTCATAATGGTACTCGACCACCACTGATAAAAAATTTACCTAA
GCCCATTGAGAGCCTGATGACTCGTTGTTGGTCTAAAGATCCTTCCCAGCGCCCTTCAATGGAGGAAATT
GTGAAAATAATGACTCACTTGATGCGGTACTTTCCAGGAGCAGATGAGCCATTACAGTATCCTTGTCAGT
ATTCAGATGAAGGACAGAGCAACTCTGCCACCAGTACAGGCTCATTCATGGACATTGCTTCTACAAATAC
GAGTAACAAAAGTGACACTAATATGGAGCAAGTTCCTGCCACAAATGATACTATTAAGCGCTTAGAATCA
AAATTGTTGAAAAATCAGGCAAAGCAACAGAGTGAATCTGGACGTTTAAGCTTGGGAGCCTCCCGTGGGA
GCAGTGTGGAGAGCTTGCCCCCAACCTCTGAGGGCAAGAGGATGAGTGCTGACATGTCTGAAATAGAAGC
TAGGATCGCCGCAACCACAGGCAACGGACAGCCAAGACGTAGATCCATCCAAGACTTGACTGTAACTGGA
ACAGAACCTGGTCAGGTGAGCAGTAGGTCATCCAGTCCCAGTGTCAGAATGATTACTACCTCAGGACCAA
CCTCAGAAAAGCCAACTCGAAGTCATCCATGGACCCCTGATGATTCCACAGATACCAATGGATCAGATAA
CTCCATCCCAATGGCTTATCTTACACTGGATCACCAACTACAGCCTCTAGCACCGTGCCCAAACTCCAAA
GAATCTATGGCAGTGTTTGAACAGCATTGTAAAATGGCACAAGAATATATGAAAGTTCAAACAGAAATTG
CATTGTTATTACAGAGAAAGCAAGAACTAGTTGCAGAACTGGACCAGGATGAAAAGGACCAGCAAAATAC
ATCTCGCCTGGTACAGGAACATAAAAAGCTTTTAGATGAAAACAAAAGCCTTTCTACTTACTACCAGCAA
TGCAAAAAACAACTAGAGGTCATCAGAAGTCAGCAGCAGAAACGACAAGGCACTTCATGA
