>Addgene plasmid #23693 | pDONR223-MAP3K7 | addgene partial sequence | sequence record 29515 | 23693 with M13rev
TCAGCTGGATGGCAAATAATGATTTTATTTTGACTGATAGTGACCTGTTCGTTGCAACAAATTGATAAGC
AATGCTTTCTTATAATGCCAACTTTGTACAAGAAAGTTGGGATGAAGTGCCTTGTCGTTTCTGCTGCTGA
CTTCTGATGACCTCTAGTTGTTTTTTGCATTGCTGGTAGTAAGTAGAAAGGCTTTTGTTTTCATCTAAAA
GCTTTTTATGTTCCTGTACCAGGCGAGATGTATTTTGCTGGTCCTTTTCATCCTGGTCCAGTTCTGCAAC
TAGTTCTTGCTTTCTCTGTAATAACAATGCAATTTCTGTTTGAACTTTCATATATTCTTGTGCCATTTTA
CAATGCTGTTCAAACACTGCCATAGATTCTTTGGAGTTTGGGCACGGTGCTAGAGGCTGTAGTTGGTGAT
CCAGTGTAAGATAAGCCATTGGGATGGAGTTATCTGATCCATTGGTATCTGTGGAATCATCAGGGGTCCA
TGGATGACTTCGAGTTGGCTTTTCTGAGGTTGGTCCTGAGGTAGTAATCATTCTGACACTGGGACTGGAT
GACCTACTGCTCACCTGACCAGGTTCTGTTCCAGTTACAGTCAAGTCTTGGATGGATCTACGTCTTGGCT
GTCCGTTGCCTGTGGTTGCGGCGATCCTAGCTTCTATTTCAGACATGTCAGCACTCATCCTCTTGCCCTC
AGAGGTTGGGGGCAAGCTCTCCACACTGCTCCCACGGGAGG
