>Addgene plasmid #23693 | pDONR223-MAP3K7 | addgene partial sequence | sequence record 29516 | 23693 with M13pUC-fwd
GCTCGGGCCCAAATAATGATTTTATTTTGACTGATAGTGACCTGTTCGTTGCAACAAATTGATGAGCAAT
GCTTTTTTATAATGCCAACTTTGTACAAAAAAGTTGGCATGTCTACAGCCTCTGCCGCCTCCTCCTCCTC
CTCGTCTTCGGCCGGTGAGATGATCGAAGCCCCTTCCCAGGTCCTCAACTTTGAAGAGATCGACTACAAG
GAGATCGAGGTGGAAGAGGTTGTTGGAAGAGGAGCCTTTGGAGTTGTTTGCAAAGCTAAGTGGAGAGCAA
AAGATGTTGCTATTAAACAAATAGAAAGTGAATCTGAGAGGAAAGCGTTTATTGTAGAGCTTCGGCAGTT
ATCCCGTGTGAACCATCCTAATATTGTAAAGCTTTATGGAGCCTGCTTGAATCCAGTGTGTCTTGTGATG
GAATATGCTGAAGGGGGCTCTTTATATAATGTGCTGCATGGTGCTGAACCATTGCCATATTATACTGCTG
CCCACGCAATGAGTTGGTGTTTACAGTGTTCCCAAGGAGTGGCTTATCTTCACAGCATGCAACCCAAAGC
GCTAATTCACAGGGACCTGAAACCACCAAACTTACTGCTGGTTGCAGGGGGGACAGTTCTAAAAATTTGT
GATTTTGGTACAGCCTGTGACATTCAGACACACATGACCAATAACAAGGGGAGTGCTGCTTGGATGGCAC
CTGAAGTTTTTGAAGGTAGTAATTACAGTGAAAAATGTGACGTCTTCAGCTGGGGTATTATTCTTTGGGA
AGTGATA
